Addgene plasmid #147781: pnYC-NpM-HsNot1iso1_1356-1628_V
Purpose: Bacterial Expression of HsNot1iso1_1356-1628
Depositing lab: Elisa Izaurralde. Depositing organization: Max Planck Institute for Developmental Biology. Publication: A DDX6-CNOT1 complex and W-binding pockets in CNOT9 reveal direct links between miRNA target recognition and silencing. Chen Y, Boland A, Kuzuoglu-Ozturk D, Bawankar P, Loh B, Chang CT, Weichenrieder O, Izaurralde E. Mol Cell. 2014 Jun 5;54(5):737-50. doi: 10.1016/j.molcel.2014.03.034. Epub 2014 Apr 24. PubMed 24768540.
Backbone
  Vector backbone: Unknown
  Vector type: Bacterial Expression
Growth in bacteria
  Bacterial resistance: Chloramphenicol, 25 μg/mL
  Growth temperature: 37°C
  Growth strain: DH5alpha
  Copy number: Low Copy
Gene/Insert
  Gene/Insert name: HsNot1iso1_1356-1628
  Species: H. sapiens (human)
  Entrez Gene: CNOT1 (a.k.a. AD-005, CDC39, HPE12, NOT1, NOT1H, VIBOS)
  Cloning method: Unknown
Terms and licenses: Academic/Nonprofit Terms; Industry Terms: Not Available to Industry
Depositor comments: Plasmids from this collection were made available to the research community and donated after the lab closed. Please note that the sequence provided by the depositing laboratory may be theoretical/predicted or based on Sanger sequencing results. There may be discrepancies between sequencing results obtained by Addgene and the depositor sequence. If an Addgene verified sequence is not available, please contact before placing your order to request that our lab fully sequence the plasmid.
How to cite: pnYC-NpM-HsNot1iso1_1356-1628_V was a gift from Elisa Izaurralde (Addgene plasmid # 147781 ; http://n2t.net/addgene:147781 ; RRID:Addgene_147781)
