[The description below was written by a language model from this plasmid's Addgene catalogue record and pLannotate feature annotations shown in this document.]
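Description:
pnYC-NpM-HsNot1iso1_1356-1628_V is a 6,311 nt bacterial expression plasmid that produces a fragment of human CNOT1 (isoform 1, residues 1356–1628) in E. coli. The catalogue lists the backbone as unknown. The annotated features, however, point to a pACYC184-like architecture: a p15A origin of replication, a chloramphenicol acetyltransferase gene driven by its own cat promoter, and several disrupted fragments of the tetracycline resistance gene, with its tet promoter, flanking the expression cassette. Selection is therefore by chloramphenicol, and the plasmid is recorded as low copy. Because p15A is compatible with ColE1-type origins, a vector of this kind can be maintained alongside a second plasmid for co-expression of binding partners, although the record does not explicitly state this use.

The expression cassette consists of a T7 promoter followed by a lac operator, which gives IPTG-inducible transcription in hosts that supply T7 RNA polymerase. A phage T7 gene 10 ribosome binding site follows, and a T7 terminator closes the cassette. The open reading frame begins with a cytosolic maltose-binding protein lacking a signal sequence, placed N-terminal to the CNOT1 segment, where it would serve as a solubility and affinity tag. The annotation tool matched the insert to the mouse Cnot1 orthologue, but the catalogue gives the species as human. A short downstream match to a T7 gene 10-derived solubility tag is probably vector-derived sequence rather than a functional fusion.

CNOT1 is the scaffold subunit of the CCR4-NOT deadenylase complex. The associated publication concerns DDX6–CNOT1 and CNOT9 interactions in miRNA-mediated silencing, which suggests the plasmid was made to produce recombinant protein for structural or biochemical work. The depositor sequence may be theoretical rather than fully verified.
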