Features (pLannotate 1.2.2; 18 found; start..end, strand, type, name):
    739..834     -  CDS            resD (fragment): REDF_ECOLI - Also known as D. Protein inferred from homology: Swiss-Prot protein existence level 3. Acts as a repressor of transcription and as a site-specific resolvase that cleaves at the RfsF site. From Escherichia coli (strain K12).
    824..881     +  CDS            TcR (fragment): tetracycline efflux protein; tet; confers resistance to tetracycline
    878..971     -  CDS            TcR (fragment): tetracycline efflux protein; tet; confers resistance to tetracycline
   1475..2375    -  CDS            TcR (fragment): tetracycline efflux protein; tet; confers resistance to tetracycline
   2402..2420    +  promoter       T7 promoter: promoter for bacteriophage T7 RNA polymerase
   2421..2445    +  protein_bind   lac operator: The lac repressor binds to the lac operator to inhibit transcription in E. coli. This inhibition can be relieved by adding lactose or isopropyl-β-D-thiogalactopyranoside (IPTG). lac repressor encoded by lacI
   2460..2482    +  RBS            RBS: efficient ribosome binding site from bacteriophage T7 gene 10 (Olins and Rangwala, 1989)
   2493..3589    +  CDS            MBP (fragment): maltose binding protein from E. coli; malE (mutated); This version of the gene does not encode a signal sequence, so MBP will remain in the cytosol.
   3641..4459    +  CDS            Cnot1 (fragment): CNOT1_MOUSE - Also known as Kiaa1007. Experimental evidence at protein level: Swiss-Prot protein existence level 1. Scaffolding component of the CCR4-NOT complex which is one of the major cellular mRNA deadenylases and is linked to various cellular processes including bulk mRNA degradation, miRNA-mediated repression, translational repression during translational initiation and general transcription regulation. Additional complex functions may be a consequence of its influence on mRNA expression. Its scaffolding function implies its interaction with the catalytic complex module and diverse RNA-
   4500..4549    +  CDS            SET1 (fragment): solubility-enhancement tag derived from T7 phage gene 10B
   4557..4604    +  terminator     T7 terminator: transcription terminator for bacteriophage T7 RNA polymerase
   4627..4731    -  CDS            TcR (fragment): tetracycline efflux protein; tet; confers resistance to tetracycline
   4779..4807    -  promoter       tet promoter: E. coli promoter for tetracycline efflux protein gene
   4919..5464    +  rep_origin     p15A ori: Plasmids containing the medium-copy-number p15A origin of replication can be propagated in E. coli cells that contain a second plasmid with the ColE1 origin.
   5552..5607    +  rep_origin     RSF ori (fragment): Plasmids containing the RSF 1030 origin of replication can be propagated in E. coli cells that contain additional plasmids with compatible origins.
   5726..5869    -  mobile_element IS1 (fragment): prokaryotic transposable element IS1
   5990..6092    +  promoter       cat promoter: promoter of the E. coli cat gene encoding chloramphenicol acetyltransferase
   6093..441     +  CDS            CmR (across the origin): chloramphenicol acetyltransferase; cat; confers resistance to chloramphenicol
>Addgene plasmid #147781 | pnYC-NpM-HsNot1iso1_1356-1628_V | depositor full sequence | sequence record 290228 | Full Sequence
GGTATGGCAATGAAAGACGGTGAGCTGGTGATATGGGATAGTGTTCACCCTTGTTACACCGTTTTCCATG
AGCAAACTGAAACGTTTTCATCGCTCTGGAGTGAATACCACGACGATTTCCGGCAGTTTCTACACATATA
TTCGCAAGATGTGGCGTGTTACGGTGAAAACCTGGCCTATTTCCCTAAAGGGTTTATTGAGAATATGTTT
TTCGTCTCAGCCAATCCCTGGGTGAGTTTCACCAGTTTTGATTTAAACGTGGCCAATATGGACAACTTCT
TCGCCCCCGTTTTCACCATGGGCAAATATTATACGCAAGGCGACAAGGTGCTGATGCCGCTGGCGATTCA
GGTTCATCATGCCGTCTGTGATGGCTTCCATGTCGGCAGAATGCTTAATGAATTACAACAGTACTGCGAT
GAGTGGCAGGGCGGGGCGTAATTTTTTTAAGGCAGTTATTGGTGCCCTTAAACGCCTGGTGCTACGCCTG
AATAAGTGATAATAAGCGGATGAATGGCAGAAATTCGAAAGCAAATTCGACCCGGTCGTCGGTTCAGGGC
AGGGTCGTTAAATAGCCGCTTATGTCTATTGCTGGTTTACCGGTTTATTGACTACCGGAAGCAGTGTGAC
CGTGTGCTTCTCAAATGCCTGAGGCCAGTTTGCTCAGGCTCTCCCCGTGGAGGTAATAATTGACGATATG
ATCATTTATTCTGCCTCCCAGAGCCTGATAAAAACGGTTAGCGCTTCGTTAATACAGATGTAGGTGTTCC
ACAGGGTAGCCAGCAGCATCCTGCGATGCAGATCCGGAACATAATGGTGCAGGGCGCTTGTTTCGGCGTG
GGTATGGTGGCAGGCCCCGTGGCCGGGGGACTGTTGGGCGCTGCCGGCACCTGTCCTACGAGTTGCATGA
TAAAGAAGACAGTCATAAGTGCGGCGACGATAGTCATGCCCCGCGCCCACCGGAAGGAGCTACCGGACAG
CGGTGCGGACTGTTGTAACTCAGAATAAGAAATGAGGCCGCTCATGGCGTTGACTCTCAGTCATAGTATC
GTGGTATCACCGGTTGGTTCCACTCTCTGTTGCGGGCAACTTCAGCAGCACGTAGGGGACTTCCGCGTTT
CCAGACTTTACGAAACACGGAAACCGAAGACCATTCATGTTGTTGCTCAGGTCGCAGACGTTTTGCAGCA
GCAGTCGCTTCACGTTCGCTCGCGTATCGGTGATTCATTCTGCTAACCAGTAAGGCAACCCCGCCAGCCT
AGCCGGGTCCTCAACGACAGGAGCACGATCATGCGCACCCGTGGCCAGGACCCAACGCTGCCCGAGATGC
GCCGCGTGCGGCTGCTGGAGATGGCGGACGCGATGGATATGTTCTGCCAAGGGTTGGTTTGCGCATTCAC
AGTTCTCCGCAAGAATTGATTGGCTCCAATTCTTGGAGTGGTGAATCCGTTAGCGAGGTGCCGCCGGCTT
CCATTCAGGTCGAGGTGGCCCGGCTCCATGCACCGCGACGCAACGCGGGGAGGCAGACAAGGTATAGGGC
GGCGCCTACAATCCATGCCAACCCGTTCCATGTGCTCGCCGAGGCGGCATAAATCGCCGTGACGATCAGC
GGTCCAGTGATCGAAGTTAGGCTGGTAAGAGCCGCGAGCGATCCTTGAAGCTGTCCCTGATGGTCGTCAT
CTACCTGCCTGGACAGCATGGCCTGCAACGCGGGCATCCCGATGCCGCCGGAAGCGAGAAGAATCATAAT
GGGGAAGGCCATCCAGCCTCGCGTCGCGAACGCCAGCAAGACGTAGCCCAGCGCGTCGGCCGCCATGCCG
GCGATAATGGCCTGCTTCTCGCCGAAACGTTTGGTGGCGGGACCAGTGACGAAGGCTTGAGCGAGGGCGT
GCAAGATTCCGAATACCGCAAGCGACAGGCCGATCATCGTCGCGCTCCAGCGAAAGCGGTCCTCGCCGAA
AATGACCCAGAGCGCTGCCGGCACCTGTCCTACGAGTTGCATGATAAAGAAGACAGTCATAAGTGCGGCG
ACGATAGTCATGCCCCGCGCCCACCGGAAGGAGCTGACTGGGTTGAAGGCTCTCAAGGGCATCGGTCGAC
GCTCTCCCTTATGCGACTCCTGCATTAGGAAGCAGCCCAGTAGTAGGTTGAGGCCGTTGAGCACCGCCGC
CGCAAGGAATGGTGCATGCAAGGAGATGGCGCCCAACAGTCCCCCGGCCACGGGGCCTGCCACCATACCC
ACGCCGAAACAAGCGCTCATGAGCCCGAAGTGGCGAGCCCGATCTTCCCCATCGGTGATGTCGGCGATAT
AGGCGCCAGCAACCGCACCTGTGGCGCCGGTGATGCCGGCCACGATGCGTCCGGCGTAGAGGATCAGACT
AAGATCTCGATCCCGCGAAATTAATACGACTCACTATAGGGGAATTGTGAGCGGATAACAATTCCCCACT
AGTAATAATTTTGTTTAACTTTAAGAAGGAGATATACCATGGAAACTGAAGAAGGTAAACTGGTAATCTG
GATTAACGGCGATAAAGGCTATAACGGTCTCGCTGAAGTCGGTAAGAAATTCGAGAAAGATACCGGAATT
AAAGTCACCGTTGAGCATCCGGATAAACTGGAAGAGAAATTCCCACAGGTTGCGGCAACTGGCGATGGCC
CTGACATTATCTTCTGGGCACACGACCGCTTTGGTGGCTACGCTCAATCTGGCCTGTTGGCTGAAATCAC
CCCGGACAAAGCGTTCCAGGACAAGCTGTATCCGTTTACCTGGGATGCCGTACGTTACAACGGCAAGCTG
ATTGCTTACCCGATCGCTGTTGAAGCGTTATCGCTGATTTATAACAAAGACCTGCTGCCGAACCCGCCAA
AAACCTGGGAAGAGATCCCGGCGCTGGATAAAGAACTGAAAGCGAAAGGTAAGAGCGCCCTGATGTTCAA
CCTGCAAGAACCGTACTTCACCTGGCCGCTGATTGCTGCTGACGGGGGTTATGCGTTCAAGTATGAAAAC
GGCAAGTACGACATTAAAGACGTGGGCGTGGATAACGCTGGCGCGAAAGCGGGTCTGACCTTCCTGGTTG
ACCTGATTAAAAACAAACACATGAATGCAGACACCGATTACTCCATCGCAGAAGCTGCCTTTAATAAAGG
CGAAACAGCGATGACCATCAACGGCCCGTGGGCATGGTCCAACATCGACACCAGCAAAGTGAATTATGGT
GTAACGGTACTGCCGACCTTCAAGGGTCAACCATCCAAACCGTTCGTTGGCGTGCTGAGCGCAGGTATTA
ACGCCGCCAGTCCGAACAAAGAGCTGGCAAAAGAGTTCCTCGAAAACTATCTGCTGACTGATGAAGGTCT
GGAAGCGGTTAATAAAGACAAACCGCTGGGTGCCGTAGCGCTGAAGTCTTACGAGGAAGAGTTGGCGAAA
GATCCACGTATTGCCGCCACGATGGAAAACGCCCAGAAAGGTGAAATCATGCCGAACATCCCGCAGATGT
CCGCTTTCTGGTATGCCGTGCGTACTGCGGTGATCAACGCCGCCAGCGGTCGTCAGACTGTCGATGAAGC
CCTTAAAGACGCGCAGACTGGTACCGGCAGCGGCCTGGAAGTTCTGTTCCAGGGGCCCCATATGCTCGAG
CAGTACAGCTACCACGACATCAATGTCTATTCCCTTGCGGGCTTGGCACCACACATTACTCTAAATCCAA
CAATTCCCTTGTTTCAGGCCCATCCACAGTTGAAGCAGTGTGTGCGTCAGGCAATTGAACGGGCTGTCCA
GGAGCTGGTCCATCCTGTGGTGGATCGATCAATTAAGATTGCCATGACTACTTGTGAGCAAATAGTCAGG
AAGGATTTTGCCCTGGATTCGGAGGAATCTCGAATGCGAATAGCAGCTCATCACATGATGCGTAACTTGA
CAGCTGGAATGGCTATGATTACATGCAGGGAACCTTTGCTCATGAGCATATCTACCAACTTAAAAAACAG
TTTTGCCTCAGCCCTTCGTACTGCTTCCCCACAACAAAGAGAAATGATGGATCAGGCAGCTGCTCAATTA
GCTCAGGACAATTGTGAGTTGGCTTGCTGTTTTATTCAGAAGACTGCAGTAGAAAAAGCAGGCCCTGAGA
TGGACAAGAGATTAGCAACTGAATTTGAGCTGAGAAAACATGCTAGGCAAGAAGGACGCAGATACTGTGA
TCCTGTTGTTTTAACATATCAAGCTGAACGGATGCCAGAGCAAATCAGGCTGAAAGTTGGTGGTGTGGAC
CCAAAGCAGTTGGCTGTTTACGAAGAGTTTGCACGCAATGTTCCTGGCTTCTTACCTACAAATGACTTAA
GTCAGCCCACGGGATTTTTAGCCCAGCCCATGAAGCAAGCTTGGGCAACAGATGATGTAGCTCAGATTTA
TGATAAGTGTATTACAGAACTGGAGCAACATCTACATGCCATCCCACCATAAGGATCCTAATAGTCTAGA
GCTAGCCCTAGGAGATCCGGCTGCTAACAAAGCCCGAAAGGAAGCTGAGTTGGCTGCTGCCACCGCTGAG
CAATAACTAGCATAACCCCTTGGGGCCTCTAAACGGGTCTTGAGGGGTTTTTTGCTGAAAGGAGGAACTA
TATCCGGATATCCCGCAAGAGGCCCGGCAGTACCGGCATAACCAAGCCTATGCCTACAGCATCCAGGGTG
ACGGTGCCGAGGATGACGATGAGCGCATTGTTAGATTTCATACACGGTGCCTGACTGCGTTAGCAATTTA
ACTGTGATAAACTACCGCATTAAAGCTTATCGATGATAAGCTGTCAAACATGAGAATTACAACTTATATC
GTATGGGGCTGACTTCAGGTGCTACATTTGAAGAGATAAATTGCACTGAAATCAAGAAATATTTTATCTG
ATTAATAAGATGATCTTCTTGAGATCGTTTTGGTCTGCGCGTAATCTCTTGCTCTGAAAACGAAAAAACC
GCCTTGCAGGGCGGTTTTTCGAAGGTTCTCTGAGCTACCAACTCTTTGAACCGAGGTAACTGGCTTGGAG
GAGCGCAGTCACCAAAACTTGTCCTTTCAGTTTAGCCTTAACCGGCGCATGACTTCAAGACTAACTCCTC
TAAATCAATTACCAGTGGCTGCTGCCAGTGGTGCTTTTGCATGTCTTTCCGGGTTGGACTCAAGACGATA
GTTACCGGATAAGGCGCAGCGGTCGGACTGAACGGGGGGTTCGTGCATACAGTCCAGCTTGGAGCGAACT
GCCTACCCGGAACTGAGTGTCAGGCGTGGAATGAGACAAACGCGGCCATAACAGCGGAATGACACCGGTA
AACCGAAAGGCAGGAACAGGAGAGCGCACGAGGGAGCCGCCAGGGGGAAACGCCTGGTATCTTTATAGTC
CTGTCGGGTTTCGCCACCACTGATTTGAGCGTCAGATTTCGTGATGCTTGTCAGGGGGGCGGAGCCTATG
GAAAAACGGCTTTGCCGCGGCCCTCTCACTTCCCTGTTAAGTATCTTCCTGGCATCTTCCAGGAAATCTC
CGCCCCGTTCGTAAGCCATTTCCGCTCGCCGCAGTCGAACGACCGAGCGTAGCGAGTCAGTGAGCGAGGA
AGCGGAATATATCCTGTATCACATATTCTGCTGACGCACCGGTGCAGCCTTTTTTCTCCTGCCACATGAA
GCACTTCACTGACACCCTCATCAGTGCCAACATAGTAAGCCAGTATACACTCCCCTAGCGCTGATGTCCG
GCGGTGCTTTTGCCGTTACGCACCACCCCGTCAGTAGCTGAACAGGAGGGACAGCTGATAGAAACAGAAG
CCACTGGAGCACCTCAAAAACACCATCATACACTAAATCAGTAAGTTGGCAGCATCACCCGACGCACTTT
GCGCCGAATAAATACCTGTGACGGAAGATCACTTCGCAGAATAAATAAATCCTGGTGTCCCTGTTGATAC
CGGGAAGCCCTGGGCCAACTTTTGGCGAAAATGAGACGTTGATCGGCACGTAAGAGGTTCCAACTTTCAC
CATAATGAAATAAGATCACTACCGGGCGTATTTTTTGAGTTATCGAGATTTTCAGGAGCTAAGGAAGCTA
AAATGGAGAAAAAAATCACTGGATATACCACCGTTGATATATCCCAATGGCATCGTAAAGAACATTTTGA
GGCATTTCAGTCAGTTGCTCAATGTACCTATAACCAGACCGTTCAGCTGGATATTACGGCCTTTTTAAAG
ACCGTAAAGAAAAATAAGCACAAGTTTTATCCGGCCTTTATTCACATTCTTGCCCGCCTGATGAATGCTC
ATCCGGAATTC
